>Addgene plasmid #57176 | PA-mCherry1-Farnesyl-5 | addgene full sequence | sequence record 209017 | Addgene NGS Result
CGTTACATAACTTACGGTAAATGGCCCGCCTGGCTGACCGCCCAACGACCCCCGCCCATTGACGTCAATA
ATGACGTATGTTCCCATAGTAACGCCAATAGGGACTTTCCATTGACGTCAATGGGTGGAGTATTTACGGT
AAACTGCCCACTTGGCAGTACATCAAGTGTATCATATGCCAAGTACGCCCCCTATTGACGTCAATGACGG
TAAATGGCCCGCCTGGCATTATGCCCAGTACATGACCTTATGGGACTTTCCTACTTGGCAGTACATCTAC
GTATTAGTCATCGCTATTACCATGGTGATGCGGTTTTGGCAGTACATCAATGGGCGTGGATAGCGGTTTG
ACTCACGGGGATTTCCAAGTCTCCACCCCATTGACGTCAATGGGAGTTTGTTTTGGCACCAAAATCAACG
GGACTTTCCAAAATGTCGTAACAACTCCGCCCCATTGACGCAAATGGGCGGTAGGCGTGTACGGTGGGAG
GTCTATATAAGCAGAGCTGGTTTAGTGAACCGTCAGATCCGCTAGCGGTCGCCACCATGGTGAGCAAGGG
CGAGGAGGATAACATGGCCATCATTAAGGAGTTCATGCGCTTCAAGGTGCACATGGAGGGGTCCGTGAAC
GGCCACGTGTTCGAGATCGAGGGCGAGGGCGAGGGCCGCCCCTACGAGGGCACCCAGACCGCCAAGCTGA
AGGTGACCAAGGGCGGCCCCCTGCCCTTCACCTGGGACATCCTGAGCCCTCAGTTCATGTACGGCTCCAA
TGCCTACGTGAAGCACCCCGCCGACATCCCCGACTACTTTAAGCTGTCCTTCCCCGAGGGCTTCAAGTGG
GAGCGCGTGATGAAATTCGAGGACGGCGGCGTGGTGACCGTGACCCAGGACTCCTCCCTGCAGGACGGCG
AGTTCATCTACAAGGTGAAGCTGCGCGGCACCAACTTCCCCTCCGACGGCCCCGTGATGCAGAAGAAGAC
CATGGGCTGGGAGGCCCTCTCCGAGCGGATGTACCCCGAGGACGGCGCCCTGAAGGGCGAGGTCAAGCCC
AGAGTGAAGCTGAAGGACGGCGGCCACTACGACGCTGAGGTCAAGACCACCTACAAGGCCAAGAAGCCCG
TGCAGCTGCCCGGCGCCTACAACGTCAACCGCAAGCTGGACATCACCAGCCACAACGAGGACTACACCAT
CGTGGAGCAGTACGAGAGAGCCGAGGGCCGCCACTCCACCGGCGGCATGGACGAGCTGTACAAGTCCGGA
CTCAGATCTAAGCTGAACCCTCCTGATGAGAGTGGCCCCGGCTGCATGAGCTGCAAGTGTGTGCTCTCCT
GAGAATTCTGCAGTCGACGGTACCGCGGGCCCGGGATCCACCGGATCTAGATAACTGATCATAATCAGCC
ATACCACATTTGTAGAGGTTTTACTTGCTTTAAAAAACCTCCCACACCTCCCCCTGAACCTGAAACATAA
AATGAATGCAATTGTTGTTGTTAACTTGTTTATTGCAGCTTATAATGGTTACAAATAAAGCAATAGCATC
ACAAATTTCACAAATAAAGCATTTTTTTCACTGCATTCTAGTTGTGGTTTGTCCAAACTCATCAATGTAT
CTTAACGCGTAAATTGTAAGCGTTAATATTTTGTTAAAATTCGCGTTAAATTTTTGTTAAATCAGCTCAT
TTTTTAACCAATAGGCCGAAATCGGCAAAATCCCTTATAAATCAAAAGAATAGACCGAGATAGGGT
[37 nt withheld, positions 1747-1783]
AAAGAACGTGGACTCCAACGTCAAAGG
[49 nt withheld, positions 1811-1859]
T
[91 nt withheld, positions 1861-1951]
G
[124 nt withheld, positions 1953-2076]
CAGGTGGCACTTTTCGGGGAAATGTGCGCGGAACCCCTATTTGTTTATTTTTCTAAATACATTCAAATAT
GTATCCGCTCATGAGACAATAACCCTGATAAATGCTTCAATAATATTGAAAAAGGAAGAGTCCTGAGGCG
GAAAGAACCAGCTGTGGAATGTGTGTCAGTTAGGGTGTGGAAAGTCCCCAGGCTCCCCAGCAGGCAGAAG
TATGCAAAGCATGCATCTCAATTAGTCAGCAACCAGGTGTGGAAAGTCCCCAGGCTCCCCAGCAGGCAGA
AGTATGCAAAGCATGCATCTCAATTAGTCAGCAACCATAGTCCCGCCCCTAACTCCGCCCATCCCGCCCC
TAACTCCGCCCAGTTCCGCCCATTCTCCGCCCCATGGCTGACTAATTTTTTTTATTTATGCAGAGGCCGA
GGCCGCCTCGGCCTCTGAGCTATTCCAGAAGTAGTGAGGAGGCTTTTTTGGAGGCCTAGGCTTTTGCAAA
GATCGATCAAGAGACAGGATGAGGATCGTTTCGCATGATTGAACAAGATGGATTGCACGCAGGTTCTCCG
GCCGCTTGGGTGGAGAGGCTATTCGGCTATGACTGGGCACAACAGACAATCGGCTGCTCTGATGCCGCCG
TGTTCCGGCTGTCAGCGCAGGGGCGCCCGGTTCTTTTTGTCAAGACCGACCTGTCCGGTGCCCTGAATGA
ACTGCAAGACGAGGCAGCGCGGCTATCGTGGCTGGCCACGACGGGCGTTCCTTGCGCAGCTGTGCTCGAC
GTTGTCACTGAAGCGGGAAGGGACTGGCTGCTATTGGGCGAAGTGCCGGGGCAGGATCTCCTGTCATCTC
ACCTTGCTCCTGCCGAGAAAGTATCCATCATGGCTGATGCAATGCGGCGGCTGCATACGCTTGATCCGGC
TACCTGCCCATTCGACCACCAAGCGAAACATCGCATCGAGCGAGCACGTACTCGGATGGAAGCCGGTCTT
GTCGATCAGGATGATCTGGACGAAGAGCATCAGGGGCTCGCGCCAGCCGAACTGTTCGCCAGGCTCAAGG
CGAGCATGCCCGACGGCGAGGATCTCGTCGTGACCCATGGCGATGCCTGCTTGCCGAATATCATGGTGGA
AAATGGCCGCTTTTCTGGATTCATCGACTGTGGCCGGCTGGGTGTGGCGGACCGCTATCAGGACATAGCG
TTGGCTACCCGTGATATTGCTGAAGAGCTTGGCGGCGAATGGGCTGACCGCTTCCTCGTGCTTTACGGTA
TCGCCGCTCCCGATTCGCAGCGCATCGCCTTCTATCGCCTTCTTGACGAGTTCTTCTGAGCGGGACTCTG
GGGTTCGAAATGACCGACCAAGCGACGCCCAACCTGCCATCACGAGATTTCGATTCCACCGCCGCCTTCT
ATGAAAGGTTGGGCTTCGGAATCGTTTTCCGGGACGCCGGCTGGATGATCCTCCAGCGCGGGGATCTCAT
GCTGGAGTTCTTCGCCCACCCTAGGGGGAGGCTAACTGAAACACGGAAGGAGACAATACCGGAAGGAACC
CGCGCTATGACGGCAATAAAAAGACAGAATAAAACGCACGGTGTTGGGTCGTTTGTTCATAAACGCGGGG
TTCGGTCCCAGGGCTGGCACTCTGTCGATACCCCACCGAGACCCCATTGGGGCCAATACGCCCGCGTTTC
TTCCTTTTCCCCACCCCACCCCCCAAGTTCGGGTGAAGGCCCAGGGCTCGCAGCCAACGTCGGGGCGGCA
GGCCCTGCCATAGCCTCAGGTTACTCATATATACTTTAGATTGATTTAAAACTTCATTTTTAATTTAAAA
GGATCTAGGTGAAGATCCTTTTTGATAATCTCATGACCAAAATCCCTTAACGTGAGTTTTCGTTCCACTG
AGCGTCAGACCCCGTAGAAAAGATCAAAGGATCTTCTTGAGATCCTTTTTTTCTGCGCGTAATCTGCTGC
TTGCAAACAAAAAAACCACCGCTACCAGCGGTGGTTTGTTTGCCGGATCAAGAGCTACCAACTCTTTTTC
CGAAGGTAACTGGCTTCAGCAGAGCGCAGATACCAAATACTGTTCTTCTAGTGTAGCCGTAGTTAGGCCA
CCACTTCAAGAACTCTGTAGCACCGCCTACATACCTCGCTCTGCTAATCCTGTTACCAGTGGCTGCTGCC
AGTGGCGATAAGTCGTGTCTTACCGGGTTGGACTCAAGACGATAGTTACCGGATAAGGCGCAGCGGTCGG
GCTGAACGGGGGGTTCGTGCACACAGCCCAGCTTGGAGCGAACGACCTACACCGAACTGAGATACCTACA
GCGTGAGCTATGAGAAAGCGCCACGCTTCCCGAAGGGAGAAAGGCGGACAGGTATCCGGTAAGCGGCAGG
GTCGGAACAGGAGAGCGCACGAGGGAGCTTCCAGGGGGAAACGCCTGGTATCTTTATAGTCCTGTCGGGT
TTCGCCACCTCTGACTTGAGCGTCGATTTTTGTGATGCTCGTCAGGGGGGCGGAGCCTATGGAAAAACGC
CAGCAACGCGGCCTTTTTACGGTTCCTGGCCTTTTGCTGGCCTTTTGCTCACATGTTCTTTCCTGCGTTA
TCCCCTGATTCTGTGGATAACCGTATTACCGCCATGCATTAGTTATTAATAGTAATCAATTACGGGGTCA
TTAGTTCATAGCCCATATATGGAGTTCCG
Features (pLannotate 1.2.2; 16 found; start..end, strand, type, name):
      1..304     +  enhancer       CMV enhancer: human cytomegalovirus immediate early enhancer
    305..508     +  promoter       CMV promoter: human cytomegalovirus (CMV) immediate early promoter
    547..1254    +  CDS            PAmCherry1: PAmCherry1 is a photoactivatable red fluorescent protein published in 2009, derived from Discosoma sp.. It is reported to be a rapidly-maturing monomer with high acid sensitivity.
   1270..1332    +  CDS            H-Ras (fragment): human small GTPase proto-oncoprotein
   1333..1369    +  misc_feature   MCS (fragment): multiple cloning site
   1386..1470    +  CDS            large T antigen (fragment): large T antigen from SV40 (simian virus 40)
   1493..1614    +  polyA_signal   SV40 poly(A) signal: SV40 polyadenylation signal
   1648..2076    -  rep_origin     f1 ori (sequence partly withheld): f1 bacteriophage origin of replication; arrow indicates direction of (+) strand synthesis
   2103..2207    +  promoter       AmpR promoter: bla
   2209..2566    +  promoter       SV40 promoter: SV40 enhancer and early promoter
   2601..3395    +  CDS            NeoR/KanR: aminoglycoside phosphotransferase from Tn5; aph(3')-II (or nptII); confers resistance to neomycin, kanamycin, and G418 (Geneticin®)
   3416..3568    +  CDS            ble (fragment): BLE_KLEPN - Experimental evidence at protein level: Swiss-Prot protein existence level 1. Binding protein with a strong affinity to the bleomycin family of antibiotics. Binds to CL990; an antimitotic-antibiotic compound. From Klebsiella pneumoniae.
   3627..3674    +  polyA_signal   HSV TK poly(A) signal: herpes simplex virus thymidine kinase polyadenylation signal (Cole and Stacy, 1985)
   3765..3781    -  polyA_signal   bGH poly(A) signal (fragment): bovine growth hormone polyadenylation signal
   4003..4591    +  rep_origin     ori: high-copy-number ColE1/pMB1/pBR322/pUC origin of replication
   4706..4765    +  enhancer       CMV enhancer (fragment): human cytomegalovirus immediate early enhancer
