[The description below was written by a language model from this plasmid's Addgene catalogue record and pLannotate feature annotations shown in this document.]
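Description:
PA-mCherry1-Farnesyl-5 is a mammalian expression plasmid built on a PA-mCherry1 backbone with a C1-type layout, in which the fluorescent protein sits upstream of the targeting sequence. It is designed to place a photoactivatable red fluorescent protein on cellular membranes. The sequenced record is about 4.8 kb. In bacteria the plasmid replicates from a high-copy ColE1/pUC-type origin and is selected with kanamycin. An f1 origin is also present, which can support single-stranded DNA production. A single NeoR/KanR (Tn5 aminoglycoside phosphotransferase) gene provides both selections. A bacterial bla-type promoter drives it for kanamycin resistance in E. coli, and the SV40 enhancer/early promoter, with an HSV TK polyadenylation signal, drives it for G418 selection of transfected mammalian cells.

The expression cassette uses the human CMV immediate-early enhancer and promoter to drive the PAmCherry1 coding sequence. This is joined through a short linker to a fragment encoding the final 20 amino acids of human H-Ras, and the cassette ends with an SV40 poly(A) signal. The H-Ras C-terminus carries the CAAX farnesylation motif and adjacent lipidation sites, so the fusion is lipid-modified and anchored to membranes, matching the recorded membrane localization. PAmCherry1 is a monomeric Discosoma-derived protein that is initially dark and becomes red fluorescent after activation with violet light. The construct therefore suits photoactivation tracking and localization-based super-resolution imaging of membranes. The excitation and emission values in the catalogue entry (around 400/504 and 515/517 nm) are unusual for a red fluorescent protein and should be treated with caution. The short large T antigen, ble and bGH poly(A) annotations are fragmentary matches in backbone sequence rather than functional elements.
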