Addgene plasmid #57176: PA-mCherry1-Farnesyl-5
Purpose: Localization: Membrane, Excitation: 400 / 504, Emission: 515 / 517
Depositing lab: Michael Davidson. Depositing organization: Florida State University, Tallahassee.
Backbone
  Vector backbone: PA-mCherry1
  Backbone size w/o insert (bp): 4750
  Vector type: Mammalian Expression
  Selectable markers: Neomycin (select with G418)
Growth in bacteria
  Bacterial resistance: Kanamycin, 50 μg/mL
  Growth temperature: 37°C
  Growth strain: DH5alpha
  Copy number: High Copy
Gene/Insert
  Gene/Insert name: Farnesyl (alt name: NM_001130442.2)
  Species: H. sapiens (human)
  Mutation: encodes final 20 aa of NM_001130442.1
  Entrez Gene: HRAS (a.k.a. C-BAS/HAS, C-H-RAS, C-HA-RAS1, CTLO, H-RASIDX, HAMSV, HRAS1, RASH1, p21ras)
  Promoter: CMV
  Tag / fusion protein: PA-mCherry1
  Cloning method: Unknown
  Sequencing primers: 5′ CMV-F; 3′ SV40pA-R
Terms and licenses: Academic/Nonprofit Terms; Industry Terms: Not Available to Industry
Depositor comments: . Excitation = 400 / 504; Emission = 515 / 517
How to cite: PA-mCherry1-Farnesyl-5 was a gift from Michael Davidson (Addgene plasmid # 57176 ; http://n2t.net/addgene:57176 ; RRID:Addgene_57176)
