>Addgene plasmid #57176 | PA-mCherry1-Farnesyl-5 | depositor partial sequence | sequence record 88322 | insert sequence
CGCAAATGGGCGGTAGGCGTGTACGGTGGGAGGTCTATATAAGCAGAGCTGGTTTAGTGAACCGTCAGAT
CCGCTAGCGGTCGCCACCATGGTGAGCAAGGGCGAGGAGGATAACATGGCCATCATTAAGGAGTTCATGC
GCTTCAAGGTGCACATGGAGGGGTCCGTGAACGGCCACGTGTTCGAGATCGAGGGCGAGGGCGAGGGCCG
CCCCTACGAGGGCACCCAGACCGCCAAGCTGAAGGTGACCAAGGGCGGCCCCCTGCCCTTCACCTGGGAC
ATCCTGAGCCCTCAGTTCATGTACGGCTCCAATGCCTACGTGAAGCACCCCGCCGACATCCCCGACTACT
TTAAGCTGTCCTTCCCCGAGGGCTTCAAGTGGGAGCGCGTGATGAAATTCGAGGACGGCGGCGTGGTGAC
CGTGACCCAGGACTCCTCCCTGCAGGACGGCGAGTTCATCTACAAGGTGAAGCTGCGCGGCACCAACTTC
CCCTCCGACGGCCCCGTGATGCAGAAGAAGACCATGGGCTGGGAGGCCCTCTCCGAGCGGATGTACCCCG
AGGACGGCGCCCTGAAGGGCGAGGTCAAGCCCAGAGTGAAGCTGAAGGACGGCGGCCACTACGACGCTGA
GGTCAAGACCACCTACAAGGCCAAGAAGCCCGTGCAGCTGCCCGGCGCCTACAACGTCAACCGCAAGCTG
GACATCACCAGCCACAACGAGGACTACACCATCGTGGAGCAGTACGAGAGAGCCGAGGGCCGCCACTCCA
CCGGCGGCATGGACGAGCTGTACAAGTCCGGACTCAGATCTAAGCTGAACCCTCCTGATGAGAGTGGCCC
CGGCTGCATGAGCTGCAAGTGTGTGCTCTCCTGAGAATTCTGCAGTCGACGGTACCGCGGGCCCGGGATC
CACCGGATCTAGATAACTGATCATAATCAGCCATACCACATTTGTAGAGGTTTTACTTGCTTTAAAAAA
